Addgene plasmid #58992: pMG-miR-125b-1
Purpose: MSCV based expression vector - co-expresses GFP and human miR-125b-1
Depositing lab: David Baltimore. Depositing organization: California Institute of Technology. Publication: Dual mechanisms by which miR-125b represses IRF4 to induce myeloid and B-cell leukemias. So AY, Sookram R, Chaudhuri AA, Minisandram A, Cheng D, Xie C, Lim EL, Flores YG, Jiang S, Kim JT, Keown C, Ramakrishnan P, Baltimore D. Blood. 2014 Aug 28;124(9):1502-12. doi: 10.1182/blood-2014-02-553842. Epub 2014 Jul 8. PubMed 25006123.
Backbone
  Vector backbone: MG
  Vector type: Mammalian Expression, Retroviral
Growth in bacteria
  Bacterial resistance: Ampicillin, 100 μg/mL
  Growth temperature: 37°C
  Growth strain: DH5alpha
  Copy number: High Copy
Gene/Insert
  Gene/Insert name: miR-125b-1
  Species: H. sapiens (human)
  Entrez Gene: MIR125B1 (a.k.a. MIRN125B1, mir-125b-1)
  Promoter: MSCV
  Cloning method: Restriction Enzyme; 5′ cloning site Not1 (not destroyed); 3′ cloning site Xho1 (not destroyed)
  Sequencing primers: 5′ caccctaagcctccgcctcctct
Terms and licenses: Academic/Nonprofit Terms; Industry Terms: Not Available to Industry
How to cite: pMG-miR-125b-1 was a gift from David Baltimore (Addgene plasmid # 58992 ; http://n2t.net/addgene:58992 ; RRID:Addgene_58992)
