[The description below was written by a language model from this plasmid's Addgene catalogue record and pLannotate feature annotations shown in this document.]
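Description:
pMG-miR-125b-1 is a 6,149-bp gammaretroviral expression plasmid built on the MSCV-derived "MG" backbone and designed to co-express GFP and the human microRNA miR-125b-1 in mammalian cells. In bacteria it is maintained through a high-copy ColE1/pUC-type origin and selected with ampicillin via the β-lactamase gene and its own promoter. The remaining bacterial annotations (lac promoter/operator and CAP site, and fragments of lacI, lacZα, rop, bom and the tetracycline resistance gene) are remnants of earlier cloning vectors and are not expected to be functional.

The retroviral unit is bounded by 5' and 3' long terminal repeats of the murine embryonic stem cell virus type. Downstream of the 5' LTR lie the Ψ packaging signal and a truncated MMLV gag segment lacking its start codon, which together promote efficient encapsidation of the genomic RNA when gag, pol and env are supplied in trans by a packaging system. No internal promoter is annotated, so the 5' LTR (the MSCV promoter named in the record) evidently drives a single transcript that carries the EGFP coding sequence followed by the microRNA insert, cloned between retained NotI and XhoI sites. The annotation tool labels the hairpin as a lin-4 family precursor, which is consistent with miR-125b being the mammalian homologue of lin-4. Placing the precursor downstream of EGFP on the same transcript means green fluorescence marks the transduced cells that express the microRNA.

After stable integration, the vector gives sustained miR-125b overexpression and lets transduced cells be tracked or sorted. The associated publication concerns miR-125b repression of IRF4 in the induction of myeloid and B-cell leukemias.
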