Features (pLannotate 1.2.2; 17 found; start..end, strand, type, name):
      1..516     +  LTR            5' LTR: 5' long terminal repeat from murine embryonic stem cell virus
    580..921     +  misc_feature   MESV Ψ: packaging signal of murine embryonic stem cell virus
    988..1404    +  CDS            gag (truncated): truncated Moloney murine leukemia virus (MMLV) gag gene lacking the start codon
   1436..2152    +  CDS            EGFP: EGFP is a basic (constitutively fluorescent) green fluorescent protein published in 1996, derived from Aequorea victoria. It is reported to be a rapidly-maturing weak dimer with moderate acid sensitivity.
   2414..2484    +  ncRNA          lin-4: Accession: RF00052 - lin-4 microRNA precursor
   2727..3241    +  LTR            3' LTR: 3' long terminal repeat from murine embryonic stem cell virus
   3281..3297    -  protein_bind   lac operator: The lac repressor binds to the lac operator to inhibit transcription in E. coli. This inhibition can be relieved by adding lactose or isopropyl-β-D-thiogalactopyranoside (IPTG). lac repressor encoded by lacI
   3305..3335    -  promoter       lac promoter: promoter for the E. coli lac operon
   3350..3371    -  protein_bind   CAP binding site: CAP binding activates transcription in the presence of cAMP. E. coli catabolite activator protein
   3384..3476    -  CDS            lacI (fragment): lac repressor; lacI; The lac repressor binds to the lac operator to inhibit transcription in E. coli. This inhibition can be relieved by adding lactose or isopropyl-β-D-thiogalactopyranoside (IPTG).
   3659..4247    -  rep_origin     ori: high-copy-number ColE1/pMB1/pBR322/pUC origin of replication
   4418..5278    -  CDS            AmpR: β-lactamase; bla; confers resistance to ampicillin, carbenicillin, and related antibiotics
   5279..5383    -  promoter       AmpR promoter: bla
   5478..5513    +  CDS            rop (fragment): Rop protein, which maintains plasmids at low copy number; rop
   5615..5714    +  misc_feature   bom (fragment): basis of mobility region from pBR322
   5720..5874    -  CDS            lacZα (fragment): LacZα fragment of β-galactosidase; lacZ fragment
   5877..6149    -  CDS            TcR (fragment): tetracycline efflux protein; tet; confers resistance to tetracycline
>Addgene plasmid #58992 | pMG-miR-125b-1 | depositor full sequence | sequence record 91471 | pMG-miR-125b-1 sequence 6149 bps
TGAAAGACCCCACCTGTAGGTTTGGCAAGCTAGCTTAAGTAACGCCATTTTGCAAGGCATGGAAAATACA
TAACTGAGAATAGAGAAGTTCAGATCAAGGTTAGGAACAGAGAGACAGCAGAATATGGGCCAAACAGGAT
ATCTGTGGTAAGCAGTTCCTGCCCCGGCTCAGGGCCAAGAACAGATGGTCCCCAGATGCGGTCCCGCCCT
CAGCAGTTTCTAGAGAACCATCAGATGTTTCCAGGGTGCCCCAAGGACCTGAAAATGACCCTGTGCCTTA
TTTGAACTAACCAATCAGTTCGCTTCTCGCTTCTGTTCGCGCGCTTCTGCTCCCCGAGCTCAATAAAAGA
GCCCACAACCCCTCACTCGGCGCGCCAGTCCTCCGATAGACTGCGTCGCCCGGGTACCCGTATTCCCAAT
AAAGCCTCTTGCTGTTTGCATCCGAATCGTGGACTCGCTGATCCTTGGGAGGGTCTCCTCAGATTGATTG
ACTGCCCACCTCGGGGGTCTTTCATTTGGAGGTTCCACCGAGATTTGGAGACCCCTGCCTAGGGACCACC
GACCCCCCCGCCGGGAGGTAAGCTGGCCAGCGGTCGTTTCGTGTCTGTCTCTGTCTTTGTGCGTGTTTGT
GCCGGCATCTAATGTTTGCGCCTGCGTCTGTACTAGTTAGCTAACTAGCTCTGTATCTGGCGGACCCGTG
GTGGAACTGACGAGTTCTGAACACCCGGCCGCAACCCTGGGAGACGTCCCAGGGACTTTGGGGGCCGTTT
TTGTGGCCCGACCTGAGGAAGGGAGTCGATGTGGAATCCGACCCCGTCAGGATATGTGGTTCTGGTAGGA
GACGAGAACCTAAAACAGTTCCCGCCTCCGTCTGAATTTTTGCTTTCGGTTTGGAACCGAAGCCGCGCGT
CTTGTCTGCTGCAGCGCTGCAGCATCGTTCTGTGTTGTCTCTGTCTGACTGTGTTTCTGTATTTGTCTGA
AAATTAGGGCCAGACTGTTACCACTCCCTTAAGTTTGACCTTAGGTCACTGGAAAGATGTCGAGCGGATC
GCTCACAACCAGTCGGTAGATGTCAAGAAGAGACGTTGGGTTACCTTCTGCTCTGCAGAATGGCCAACCT
TTAACGTCGGATGGCCGCGAGACGGCACCTTTAACCGAGACCTCATCACCCAGGTTAAGATCAAGGTCTT
TTCACCTGGCCCGCATGGACACCCAGACCAGGTCCCCTACATCGTGACCTGGGAAGCCTTGGCTTTTGAC
CCCCCTCCCTGGGTCAAGCCCTTTGTACACCCTAAGCCTCCGCCTCCTCTTCCTCCATCCGCCCCGTCTC
TCCCCCTTGAACCTCCTCGTTCGACCCCGCCTCGATCCTCCCTTTATCCAGCCCTCACTCCTTCTCTAGG
CGCCGGAATTAGATCCCCGGGTACCGGTCGCCACCATGGTGAGCAAGGGCGAGGAGCTGTTCACCGGGGT
GGTGCCCATCCTGGTCGAGCTGGACGGCGACGTGAACGGCCACAAGTTCAGCGTGTCCGGCGAGGGCGAG
GGCGATGCCACCTACGGCAAGCTGACCCTGAAGTTCATCTGCACCACCGGCAAGCTGCCCGTGCCCTGGC
CCACCCTCGTGACCACCCTGACCTACGGCGTGCAGTGCTTCAGCCGCTACCCCGACCACATGAAGCAGCA
CGACTTCTTCAAGTCCGCCATGCCCGAAGGCTACGTCCAGGAGCGCACCATCTTCTTCAAGGACGACGGC
AACTACAAGACCCGCGCCGAGGTGAAGTTCGAGGGCGACACCCTGGTGAACCGCATCGAGCTGAAGGGCA
TCGACTTCAAGGAGGACGGCAACATCCTGGGGCACAAGCTGGAGTACAACTACAACAGCCACAACGTCTA
TATCATGGCCGACAAGCAGAAGAACGGCATCAAGGTGAACTTCAAGATCCGCCACAACATCGAGGACGGC
AGCGTGCAGCTCGCCGACCACTACCAGCAGAACACCCCCATCGGCGACGGCCCCGTGCTGCTGCCCGACA
ACCACTACCTGAGCACCCAGTCCGCCCTGAGCAAAGACCCCAACGAGAAGCGCGATCACATGGTCCTGCT
GGAGTTCGTGACCGCCGCCGGGATCACTCTCGGCATGGACGAGCTGTACAAGTAAAGCGGCCGCGAGTTT
TCTCTGATGTACTCGTGATCGTATGTGTATGTGCGTGATTGTATATGCGCCCCCAGATACTGCGTATGTG
TGTATATATGTATTAGGCTTAAACGGAATCTCAATTTTGTGAAGGAAAGGAGCTTAGAGAAGAAATACCA
TACCACCTGTTTGTTGCATCTTAGTTATGAACCTCGAACAGAAATTGCCTGTCATTCTTGTTTTGCTTTG
CTTTGTCTCAAGAAAGAAAACATTGTTGCGCTCCTCTCAGTCCCTGAGACCCTAACTTGTGATGTTTACC
GTTTAAATCCACGGGTTAGGCTCTTGGGAGCTGCGAGTCGTGCTTTTGCATCCTGGAAATTTGGTGGAAT
TTTATTCTTTAAAGCAAAAACAAAAGAAAAGAAAGTTTGTCTGAGGTGATTGAGTATACCTCTGAGGTTT
TCATTGTTAGATGGGATCAGGTGACCAGAGAGTGGCAGCTCCTGGATTTCTGTTCTCGAGGTTAACGAAT
TTCGACCTGCAGCCAAGCTTATCGATAAAATAAAAGATTTTATTTAGTCTCCAGAAAAAGGGGGGAATGA
AAGACCCCACCTGTAGGTTTGGCAAGCTAGCTTAAGTAACGCCATTTTGCAAGGCATGGAAAATACATAA
CTGAGAATAGAGAAGTTCAGATCAAGGTTAGGAACAGAGAGACAGCAGAATATGGGCCAAACAGGATATC
TGTGGTAAGCAGTTCCTGCCCCGGCTCAGGGCCAAGAACAGATGGTCCCCAGATGCGGTCCCGCCCTCAG
CAGTTTCTAGAGAACCATCAGATGTTTCCAGGGTGCCCCAAGGACCTGAAAATGACCCTGTGCCTTATTT
GAACTAACCAATCAGTTCGCTTCTCGCTTCTGTTCGCGCGCTTCTGCTCCCCGAGCTCAATAAAAGAGCC
CACAACCCCTCACTCGGCGCGCCAGTCCTCCGATAGACTGCGTCGCCCGGGTACCCGTGTATCCAATAAA
CCCTCTTGCAGTTGCATCCGACTTGTGGTCTCGCTGTTCCTTGGGAGGGTCTCCTCTGAGTGATTGACTA
CCCGTCAGCGGGGGTCTTTCAGTATTCGTAATCATGGTCATAGCTGTTTCCTGTGTGAAATTGTTATCCG
CTCACAATTCCACACAACATACGAGCCGGAAGCATAAAGTGTAAAGCCTGGGGTGCCTAATGAGTGAGCT
AACTCACATTAATTGCGTTGCGCTCACTGCCCGCTTTCCAGTCGGGAAACCTGTCGTGCCAGCTGCATTA
ATGAATCGGCCAACGCGCGGGGAGAGGCGGTTTGCGTATTGGGCGCTCTTCCGCTTCCTCGCTCACTGAC
TCGCTGCGCTCGGTCGTTCGGCTGCGGCGAGCGGTATCAGCTCACTCAAAGGCGGTAATACGGTTATCCA
CAGAATCAGGGGATAACGCAGGAAAGAACATGTGAGCAAAAGGCCAGCAAAAGGCCAGGAACCGTAAAAA
GGCCGCGTTGCTGGCGTTTTTCCATAGGCTCCGCCCCCCTGACGAGCATCACAAAAATCGACGCTCAAGT
CAGAGGTGGCGAAACCCGACAGGACTATAAAGATACCAGGCGTTTCCCCCTGGAAGCTCCCTCGTGCGCT
CTCCTGTTCCGACCCTGCCGCTTACCGGATACCTGTCCGCCTTTCTCCCTTCGGGAAGCGTGGCGCTTTC
TCATAGCTCACGCTGTAGGTATCTCAGTTCGGTGTAGGTCGTTCGCTCCAAGCTGGGCTGTGTGCACGAA
CCCCCCGTTCAGCCCGACCGCTGCGCCTTATCCGGTAACTATCGTCTTGAGTCCAACCCGGTAAGACACG
ACTTATCGCCACTGGCAGCAGCCACTGGTAACAGGATTAGCAGAGCGAGGTATGTAGGCGGTGCTACAGA
GTTCTTGAAGTGGTGGCCTAACTACGGCTACACTAGAAGGACAGTATTTGGTATCTGCGCTCTGCTGAAG
CCAGTTACCTTCGGAAAAAGAGTTGGTAGCTCTTGATCCGGCAAACAAACCACCGCTGGTAGCGGTGGTT
TTTTTGTTTGCAAGCAGCAGATTACGCGCAGAAAAAAAGGATCTCAAGAAGATCCTTTGATCTTTTCTAC
GGGGTCTGACGCTCAGTGGAACGAAAACTCACGTTAAGGGATTTTGGTCATGAGATTATCAAAAAGGATC
TTCACCTAGATCCTTTTAAATTAAAAATGAAGTTTTAAATCAATCTAAAGTATATATGAGTAAACTTGGT
CTGACAGTTACCAATGCTTAATCAGTGAGGCACCTATCTCAGCGATCTGTCTATTTCGTTCATCCATAGT
TGCCTGACTCCCCGTCGTGTAGATAACTACGATACGGGAGGGCTTACCATCTGGCCCCAGTGCTGCAATG
ATACCGCGAGACCCACGCTCACCGGCTCCAGATTTATCAGCAATAAACCAGCCAGCCGGAAGGGCCGAGC
GCAGAAGTGGTCCTGCAACTTTATCCGCCTCCATCCAGTCTATTAATTGTTGCCGGGAAGCTAGAGTAAG
TAGTTCGCCAGTTAATAGTTTGCGCAACGTTGTTGCCATTGCTACAGGCATCGTGGTGTCACGCTCGTCG
TTTGGTATGGCTTCATTCAGCTCCGGTTCCCAACGATCAAGGCGAGTTACATGATCCCCCATGTTGTGCA
AAAAAGCGGTTAGCTCCTTCGGTCCTCCGATCGTTGTCAGAAGTAAGTTGGCCGCAGTGTTATCACTCAT
GGTTATGGCAGCACTGCATAATTCTCTTACTGTCATGCCATCCGTAAGATGCTTTTCTGTGACTGGTGAG
TACTCAACCAAGTCATTCTGAGAATAGTGTATGCGGCGACCGAGTTGCTCTTGCCCGGCGTCAATACGGG
ATAATACCGCGCCACATAGCAGAACTTTAAAAGTGCTCATCATTGGAAAACGTTCTTCGGGGCGAAAACT
CTCAAGGATCTTACCGCTGTTGAGATCCAGTTCGATGTAACCCACTCGTGCACCCAACTGATCTTCAGCA
TCTTTTACTTTCACCAGCGTTTCTGGGTGAGCAAAAACAGGAAGGCAAAATGCCGCAAAAAAGGGAATAA
GGGCGACACGGAAATGTTGAATACTCATACTCTTCCTTTTTCAATATTATTGAAGCATTTATCAGGGTTA
TTGTCTCATGAGCGGATACATATTTGAATGTATTTAGAAAAATAAACAAATAGGGGTTCCGCGCACATTT
CCCCGAAAAGTGCCACCTGACGTCTAAGAAACCATTATTATCATGACATTAACCTATAAAAATAGGCGTA
TCACGAGGCCCTTTCGTCTCGCGCGTTTCGGTGATGACGGTGAAAACCTCTGACACATGCAGCTCCCGGA
GACGGTCACAGCTTGTCTGTAAGCGGATGCCGGGAGCAGACAAGCCCGTCAGGGCGCGTCAGCGGGTGTT
GGCGGGTGTCGGGGCTGGCTTAACTATGCGGCATCAGAGCAGATTGTACTGAGAGTGCACCATATGCGGT
GTGAAATACCGCACAGATGCGTAAGGAGAAAATACCGCATCAGGCGCCATTCGCCATTCAGGCTGCGCAA
CTGTTGGGAAGGGCGATCGGTGCGGGCCTCTTCGCTATTACGCCAGCTGGCGAAAGGGGGATGTGCTGCA
AGGCGATTAAGTTGGGTAACGCCAGGGTTTTCCCAGTCACGACGTTGTAAAACGACGGCCAGTGCCACGC
TCTCCCTTATGCGACTCCTGCATTAGGAAGCAGCCCAGTAGTAGGTTGAGGCCGTTGAGCACCGCCGCCG
CAAGGAATGGTGCATGCAAGGAGATGGCGCCCAACAGTCCCCCGGCCACGGGGCCTGCCACCATACCCAC
GCCGAAACAAGCGCTCATGAGCCCGAAGTGGCGAGCCCGATCTTCCCCATCGGTGATGTCGGCGATATAG
GCGCCAGCAACCGCACCTGTGGCGCCGGTGATGCCGGCCACGATGCGTCCGGCGTAGAG
