>Addgene plasmid #58992 | pMG-miR-125b-1 | addgene partial sequence | sequence record 94285 | pLXSN5 5'-CCCTTGAACCTCCTCGTTCGACC-3'
CCCTCACTCCTTCTCTAGGCGCCGGAATTAGATCCCCGGGTACCGGTCGCCACCATGGTGAGCAAGGGCG
AGGAGCTGTTCACCGGGGTGGTGCCCATCCTGGTCGAGCTGGACGGCGACGTAAACGGCCACAAGTTCAG
CGTGTCCGGCGAGGGCGAGGGCGATGCCACCTACGGCAAGCTGACCCTGAAGTTCATCTGCACCACCGGC
AAGCTGCCCGTGCCCTGGCCCACCCTCGTGACCACCCTGACCTACGGCGTGCAGTGCTTCAGCCGCTACC
CCGACCACATGAAGCAGCACGACTTCTTCAAGTCCGCCATGCCCGAAGGCTACGTCCAGGAGCGCACCAT
CTTCTTCAAGGACGACGGCAACTACAAGACCCGCGCCGAGGTGAAGTTCGAGGGCGACACCCTGGTGAAC
CGCATCGAGCTGAAGGGCATCGACTTCAAGGAGGACGGCAACATCCTGGGGCACAAGCTGGAGTACAACT
ACAACAGCCACAACGTCTATATCATGGCCGACAAGCAGAAGAACGGCATCAAGGTGAACTTCAAGATCCG
CCACAACATCGAGGACGGCAGCGTGCAGCTCGCCGACCACTACCAGCAGAACACCCCCATCGGCGACGGC
CCCGTGCTGCTGCCCGACAACCACTACCTGAGCACCCAGTCCGCCCTGAGCAAAGACCCCAACGAGAAGC
GCGATCACATGGTCCTGCTGGAGTTCGTGACCGCCGCCGGGATCACTCTCGGCATGGACGAGCTGTACAA
GTAAAGCGGCCGCGAGTTTTCTCTGATGTACTCGTGATCGTATGTGTATGTGCGTGATTG
