>Addgene plasmid #58992 | pMG-miR-125b-1 | addgene partial sequence | sequence record 97279 | EGFP-C 5'-CATGGTCCTGCTGGAGTTCGTG-3'
ACGAGCTGTACAAGTAAAGCGGCCGCGAGTTTTCTCTGATGTACTCGTGATCGTATGTGTATGTGCGTGA
TTGTATATGCGCCCCCAGATACTGCGTATGTGTGTATATATGTATTAGGCTTAAACGGAATCTCAATTTT
GTGAAGGAAAGGAGCTTAGAGAAGAAATACCATACCACCTGTTTGTTGCATCTTAGTTATGAACCTCGAA
CAGAAATTGCCTGTCATTCTTGTTTTGCTTTGCTTTGTCTCAAGAAAGAAAACATTGTTGCGCTCCTCTC
AGTCCCTGAGACCCTAACTTGTGATGTTTACCGTTTAAATCCACGGGTTAGGCTCTTGGGAGCTGCGAGT
CGTGCTTTTGCATCCTGGAAATTTGGTGGAATTTTATTCTTTAAAGCAAAAACAAAAGAAAAGAAAGTTT
GTCTGAGGTGATTGAGTATACCTCTGAGGTTTTCATTGTTAGATGGGATCAGGTGACCAGAGAGTGGCAG
CTCCTGGATTTCTGTTCTCGAGGTTAACGAATTTCGACCTGCAGCCAAGCTTATCGATAAAATAAAAGAT
TTTATTTAGTCTCCAGAAAAAGGGGGGAATGAAAGACCCCACCTGTAGGTTTGGCAAGCTAGCTTAAGTA
ACGCCATTTTGCAAGGCATGGAAAATACATAACTGAGAATAGAGAAGTTCAGATCAAGGTTAGGAACAGA
GAGACAGCAGAATATGGGCCAAACAGGATATCTGTGGTAAGCAGTTCCTGCCCCGGCTCAGGGCCAAGAA
CAGATGGTCCCCAGATGCGGTCCCGCCCTCAGCAGTTTCTAGAGAACCATCAGATGTTTCCAGGGTGCCC
CAAGGACCTG
